Addgene plasmid #238840: NanoLuc-JAK3 Fusion Vector
Purpose: Express NanoLuc-JAK3 Fusion Protein in Mammalian Cells under a CMV promoter
Depositing lab: Promega Corporation.
Backbone
  Vector backbone: pFN31K-low Nluc CMV-Hygro Flexi(R) Vector
  Vector type: Mammalian Expression
Growth in bacteria
  Bacterial resistance: Kanamycin, 50 μg/mL
  Growth temperature: 37°C
  Growth strain: DH5alpha
  Copy number: Low Copy
Gene/Insert
  Gene/Insert name: JAK3
  Species: H. sapiens (human)
  Entrez Gene: JAK3 (a.k.a. JAK-3, JAK3_HUMAN, JAKL, L-JAK, LJAK)
  Promoter: CMV
  Tag / fusion protein: NanoLuc (R) (N terminal on backbone)
  Cloning method: Other
Terms and licenses: Academic/Nonprofit Terms; Industry Terms
How to cite: NanoLuc-JAK3 Fusion Vector was a gift from Promega Corporation (Addgene plasmid # 238840 ; http://n2t.net/addgene:238840 ; RRID:Addgene_238840)
