[The description below was written by a language model from this plasmid's Addgene catalogue record and pLannotate feature annotations shown in this document.]
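Description:
NanoLuc-JAK3 Fusion Vector is a mammalian expression plasmid of about 8 kb, built on the pFN31K-low Nluc CMV-Hygro Flexi backbone, that produces human JAK3 fused at its N terminus to NanoLuc luciferase. In bacteria it replicates from a p15A origin, consistent with its low-copy designation, and is selected with kanamycin. The resistance cassette is a neo/nptII gene placed behind both the SV40 enhancer/early promoter and the bacterial EM7 promoter and followed by a synthetic poly(A) signal. This dual-promoter arrangement lets the same gene work in E. coli and, in principle, be expressed in mammalian cells. Although the backbone name includes "Hygro", no hygromycin resistance gene is annotated in the sequenced record. The small fragments annotated around the origin (bom, cer, IS1, RSF and M13 ori pieces) appear to be backbone remnants or partial matches rather than functional modules.

The expression unit begins with the CMV immediate-early enhancer and promoter, followed by a chimeric β-globin/immunoglobulin intron that typically improves transcript processing and expression. A T7 promoter sits just upstream of the coding region, which could allow in vitro transcription. The human codon-optimized Nluc coding sequence comes next, separated by a short gap from the JAK3 open reading frame. JAK3 is a non-receptor tyrosine kinase that signals downstream of common gamma-chain cytokine receptors. A short multiple cloning site, a T7 terminator fragment and an SV40 poly(A) signal lie downstream. The stated purpose is simply to express the NanoLuc-JAK3 fusion in mammalian cells. Such luciferase-tagged kinases are commonly used as bioluminescent donors in energy-transfer assays of compound binding or protein interaction in live cells, although the record does not name a specific assay.
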