Features (pLannotate 1.2.2; 23 found; start..end, strand, type, name):
    140..517     +  enhancer       CMV enhancer: human cytomegalovirus immediate early enhancer
    519..718     +  promoter       CMV promoter: human cytomegalovirus (CMV) immediate early promoter
    857..989     +  intron         chimeric intron: chimera between introns from human β-globin and immunoglobulin heavy chain genes
   1033..1051    +  promoter       T7 promoter: promoter for bacteriophage T7 RNA polymerase
   1065..1577    +  CDS            Nluc: NanoLuc® luciferase human codon-optimized
   1599..4970    +  CDS            JAK3: JAK3_HUMAN - Experimental evidence at protein level: Swiss-Prot protein existence level 1. Non-receptor tyrosine kinase involved in various processes such as cell growth, development, or differentiation. Mediates essential signaling events in both innate and adaptive immunity and plays a crucial role in hematopoiesis during T-cells development. In the cytoplasm, plays a pivotal role in signal transduction via its association with type I receptors sharing the common subunit gamma such as IL2R, IL4R, IL7R, IL9R, IL15R and IL21R. Following ligand binding to cell surface receptors, phosphorylates
   4979..5034    +  misc_feature   MCS: pUC18/19 multiple cloning site
   5041..5090    +  CDS            SET1 (fragment): solubility-enhancement tag derived from T7 phage gene 10B
   5098..5117    +  terminator     T7 terminator (fragment): transcription terminator for bacteriophage T7 RNA polymerase
   5139..5260    -  polyA_signal   SV40 poly(A) signal: SV40 polyadenylation signal
   5283..5351    -  CDS            large T antigen (fragment): large T antigen from SV40 (simian virus 40)
   5356..5388    +  rep_origin     M13 ori (fragment): M13 bacteriophage origin of replication; arrow indicates direction of (+) strand synthesis
   5389..5440    -  misc_feature   bom (fragment): basis of mobility region from pBR322
   5505..5862    +  promoter       SV40 promoter: SV40 enhancer and early promoter
   5877..5924    +  promoter       EM7 promoter: synthetic bacterial promoter&nbsp
   5956..6747    +  CDS            neo: KKA2_KLEPN - Also known as kan, nptII. Experimental evidence at protein level: Swiss-Prot protein existence level 1. Resistance to kanamycin, neomycin, paromomycin, ribostamycin, butirosin and gentamicin B. From Klebsiella pneumoniae.
   6814..6862    +  polyA_signal   poly(A) signal: synthetic polyadenylation signal
   6891..6907    -  promoter       tet promoter (fragment): E. coli promoter for tetracycline efflux protein gene
   7019..7564    +  rep_origin     p15A ori: Plasmids containing the medium-copy-number p15A origin of replication can be propagated in E. coli cells that contain a second plasmid with the ColE1 origin.
   7652..7707    +  rep_origin     RSF ori (fragment): Plasmids containing the RSF 1030 origin of replication can be propagated in E. coli cells that contain additional plasmids with compatible origins.
   7806..7832    -  misc_feature   bom (fragment): basis of mobility region from pBR322
   7826..7873    -  mobile_element IS1 (fragment): prokaryotic transposable element IS1
   7881..7952    +  misc_feature   cer region (fragment): ColE1-derived recombination site that helps to maintain plasmids as monomers
>Addgene plasmid #238840 | NanoLuc-JAK3 Fusion Vector | addgene full sequence | sequence record 479852 | Addgene NGS Result
TCAATATTGGCCATTAGCCATATTATTCATTGGTTATATAGCATAAATCAATATTGGCTATTGGCCATTG
CATACGTTGTATCTATATCATAATATGTACATTTATATTGGCTCATGTCCAATATGACCGCCATGTTGGC
ATTGATTATTGACTAGTTATTAATAGTAATCAATTACGGGGTCATTAGTTCATAGCCCATATATGGAGTT
CCGCGTTACATAACTTACGGTAAATGGCCCGCCTGGCTGACCGCCCAACGACCCCCGCCCATTGACGTCA
ATAATGACGTATGTTCCCATAGTAACGCCAATAGGGACTTTCCATTGACGTCAATGGGTGGAGTATTTAC
GGTAAACTGCCCACTTGGCAGTACATCAAGTGTATCATATGCCAAGTCCGCCCCCTATTGACGTCAATGA
CGGTAAATGGCCCGCCTGGCATTATGCCCAGTACATGACCTTACGGGACTTTCCTACTTGGCAGTACATC
TACGTATTAGTCATCGCTATTACCATGGTGATGCGGTTTTGGCAGTACACCAATGGGCGTGGATAGCGGT
TTGACTCACGGGGATTTCCAAGTCTCCACCCCATTGACGTCAATGGGAGTTTGTTTTGGCACCAAAATCA
ACGGGACTTTCCAAAATGTCGTAATAACCCCGCCCCGTTGACGCAAATGGGCGGTAGGCGTGTACGGTGG
GAGGTCTATATAAGCAGAGCTGGTTTAGTGAACCGTCAGATCACTAGAAGCTTTATTGCGGTAGTTTATC
ACAGTTAAATTGCTAACGCAGTCAGTGCTTCTGACACAACAGTCTCGAACTTAAGCTGCAGAAGTTGGTC
GTGAGGCACTGGGCAGGTAAGTATCAAGGTTACAAGACAGGTTTAAGGAGACCAATAGAAACTGGGCTTG
TCGAGACAGAGAAGACTCTTGCGTTTCTGATAGGCACCTATTGGTCTTACTGACATCCACTTTGCCTTTC
TCTCCACAGGTGTCCACTCCCAGTTCAATTACAGCTCTTAAGGCTAGAGTATTAATACGACTCACTATAG
GGCTAGCGCTCACCATGGTCTTCACACTCGAAGATTTCGTTGGGGACTGGCGACAGACAGCCGGCTACAA
CCTGGACCAAGTCCTTGAACAGGGAGGTGTGTCCAGTTTGTTTCAGAATCTCGGGGTGTCCGTAACTCCG
ATCCAAAGGATTGTCCTGAGCGGTGAAAATGGGCTGAAGATCGACATCCATGTCATCATCCCGTATGAAG
GTCTGAGCGGCGACCAAATGGGCCAGATCGAAAAAATTTTTAAGGTGGTGTACCCTGTGGATGATCATCA
CTTTAAGGTGATCCTGCACTATGGCACACTGGTAATCGACGGGGTTACGCCGAACATGATCGACTATTTC
GGACGGCCGTATGAAGGCATCGCCGTGTTCGACGGCAAAAAGATCACTGTAACAGGGACCCTGTGGAACG
GCAACAAAATTATCGACGAGCGCCTGATCAACCCCGACGGCTCCCTGCTGTTCCGAGTAACCATCAACGG
AGTGACCGGCTGGCGGCTGTGCGAACGCATTCTGGCGGGCTCGAGCGGCGCGATCGCCATGGCACCTCCA
AGTGAAGAGACGCCCCTGATCCCTCAGCGTTCATGCAGCCTCTTGTCCACGGAGGCTGGTGCCCTGCATG
TGCTGCTGCCCGCTCGGGGCCCCGGGCCCCCCCAGCGCCTATCTTTCTCCTTTGGGGACCACTTGGCTGA
GGACCTGTGCGTGCAGGCTGCCAAGGCCAGCGGCATCCTGCCTGTGTACCACTCCCTCTTTGCTCTGGCC
ACGGAGGACCTGTCCTGCTGGTTCCCCCCGAGCCACATCTTCTCCGTGGAGGATGCCAGCACCCAAGTCC
TGCTGTACAGGATTCGCTTTTACTTCCCCAATTGGTTTGGGCTGGAGAAGTGCCACCGCTTCGGGCTACG
CAAGGATTTGGCCAGTGCTATCCTTGACCTGCCAGTCCTGGAGCACCTCTTTGCCCAGCACCGCAGTGAC
CTGGTGAGTGGGCGCCTCCCCGTGGGCCTCAGTCTCAAGGAGCAGGGTGAGTGTCTCAGCCTGGCCGTGT
TGGACCTGGCCCGGATGGCGCGAGAGCAGGCCCAGCGGCCGGGAGAGCTGCTGAAGACTGTCAGCTACAA
GGCCTGCCTACCCCCAAGCCTGCGCGACCTGATCCAGGGCCTGAGCTTCGTGACGCGGAGGCGTATTCGG
AGGACGGTGCGCAGAGCCCTGCGCCGCGTGGCCGCCTGCCAGGCAGACCGGCACTCGCTCATGGCCAAGT
ACATCATGGACCTGGAGCGGCTGGATCCAGCCGGGGCCGCCGAGACCTTCCACGTGGGCCTCCCTGGGGC
CCTTGGTGGCCACGACGGGCTGGGGCTGCTCCGCGTGGCTGGTGACGGCGGCATCGCCTGGACCCAGGGA
GAACAGGAGGTCCTCCAGCCCTTCTGCGACTTTCCAGAAATCGTAGACATTAGCATCAAGCAGGCCCCGC
GCGTTGGCCCGGCCGGAGAGCACCGCCTGGTCACTGTTACCAGGACAGACAACCAGATTTTAGAGGCCGA
GTTCCCAGGGCTGCCCGAGGCTCTGTCGTTCGTGGCGCTCGTGGACGGCTACTTCCGGCTGACCACGGAC
TCCCAGCACTTCTTCTGCAAGGAGGTGGCACCGCCGAGGCTGCTGGAGGAAGTGGCCGAGCAGTGCCACG
GCCCCATCACTCTGGACTTTGCCATCAACAAGCTCAAGACTGGGGGCTCACGTCCTGGCTCCTATGTTCT
CCGCCGCAGCCCCCAGGACTTTGACAGCTTCCTCCTCACTGTCTGTGTCCAGAACCCCCTTGGTCCTGAT
TATAAGGGCTGCCTCATCCGGCGCAGCCCCACAGGAACCTTCCTTCTGGTTGGCCTCAGCCGACCCCACA
GCAGTCTTCGAGAGCTCCTGGCAACCTGCTGGGATGGGGGGCTGCACGTAGATGGGGTGGCAGTGACCCT
CACTTCCTGCTGTATCCCCAGACCCAAAGAAAAGTCCAACCTGATCGTGGTCCAGAGAGGTCACAGCCCA
CCCACATCATCCTTGGTTCAGCCCCAATCCCAATACCAGCTGAGTCAGATGACATTTCACAAGATCCCTG
CTGACAGCCTGGAGTGGCATGAGAACCTGGGCCATGGGTCCTTCACCAAGATTTACCGGGGCTGTCGCCA
TGAGGTGGTGGATGGGGAGGCCCGAAAGACAGAGGTGCTGCTGAAGGTCATGGATGCCAAGCACAAGAAC
TGCATGGAGTCATTCCTGGAAGCAGCGAGCTTGATGAGCCAAGTGTCGTACCGGCATCTCGTGCTGCTCC
ACGGCGTGTGCATGGCTGGAGACAGCACCATGGTGCAGGAATTTGTACACCTGGGGGCCATAGACATGTA
TCTGCGAAAACGTGGCCACCTGGTGCCAGCCAGCTGGAAGCTGCAGGTGGTCAAACAGCTGGCCTACGCC
CTCAACTATCTGGAGGACAAAGGCCTGCCCCATGGCAATGTCTCTGCCCGGAAGGTGCTCCTGGCTCGGG
AGGGGGCTGATGGGAGCCCGCCCTTCATCAAGCTGAGTGACCCTGGGGTCAGCCCCGCTGTGTTAAGCCT
GGAGATGCTCACCGACAGGATCCCCTGGGTGGCCCCCGAGTGTCTCCGGGAGGCGCAGACACTTAGCTTG
GAAGCTGACAAGTGGGGCTTCGGCGCCACGGTCTGGGAAGTGTTTAGTGGCGTCACCATGCCCATCAGTG
CCCTGGATCCTGCTAAGAAACTCCAATTTTATGAGGACCGGCAGCAGCTGCCGGCCCCCAAGTGGACAGA
GCTGGCCCTGCTGATTCAACAGTGCATGGCCTATGAGCCGGTCCAGAGGCCCTCCTTCCGAGCCGTCATT
CGTGACCTCAATAGCCTCATCTCTTCAGACTATGAGCTCCTCTCAGACCCCACACCTGGTGCCCTGGCAC
CTCGTGATGGGCTGTGGAATGGTGCCCAGCTCTATGCCTGCCAAGACCCCACGATCTTCGAGGAGAGACA
CCTCAAGTACATCTCACAGCTGGGCAAGGGCAACTTTGGCAGCGTGGAGCTGTGCCGCTATGACCCGCTA
GGCGACAATACAGGTGCCCTGGTGGCCGTGAAACAGCTGCAGCACAGCGGGCCAGACCAGCAGAGGGACT
TTCAGCGGGAGATTCAGATCCTCAAAGCACTGCACAGTGATTTCATTGTCAAGTATCGTGGTGTCAGCTA
TGGCCCGGGCCGCCAGAGCCTGCGGCTGGTCATGGAGTACCTGCCCAGCGGCTGCTTGCGCGACTTCCTG
CAGCGGCACCGCGCGCGCCTCGATGCCAGCCGCCTCCTTCTCTATTCCTCGCAGATCTGCAAGGGCATGG
AGTACCTGGGCTCCCGCCGCTGCGTGCACCGCGACCTGGCCGCCCGAAACATCCTCGTGGAGAGCGAGGC
ACACGTCAAGATCGCTGACTTCGGCCTAGCTAAGCTGCTGCCGCTTGACAAAGACTACTACGTGGTCCGC
GAGCCAGGCCAGAGCCCCATTTTCTGGTATGCCCCCGAATCCCTCTCGGACAACATCTTCTCTCGCCAGT
CAGACGTCTGGAGCTTCGGGGTCGTCCTGTACGAGCTCTTCACCTACTGCGACAAAAGCTGCAGCCCCTC
GGCCGAGTTCCTGCGGATGATGGGATGTGAGCGGGATGTCCCCGCCCTCTGCCGCCTCTTGGAACTGCTG
GAGGAGGGCCAGAGGCTGCCGGCGCCTCCTGCCTGCCCTGCTGAGGTTCACGAGCTCATGAAGCTGTGCT
GGGCCCCTAGCCCACAGGACCGGCCATCATTCAGCGCCCTGGGCCCCCAGCTGGACATGCTGTGGAGCGG
AAGCCGGGGGTGTGAGACTCATGCCTTCACTGCTCACCCAGAGGGCAAACACCACTCCCTGTCCTTTTCA
GTTTAAACGAATTCGGGCTCGGTACCCGGGGATCCTCTAGAGTCGACCTGCAGGCATGCAAGCTGATCCG
GCTGCTAACAAAGCCCGAAAGGAAGCTGAGTTGGCTGCTGCCACCGCTGAGCAATAACTAGCATAACCCC
TTGGGGCGGCCGCTTCGAGCAGACATGATAAGATACATTGATGAGTTTGGACAAACCACAACTAGAATGC
AGTGAAAAAAATGCTTTATTTGTGAAATTTGTGATGCTATTGCTTTATTTGTAACCATTATAAGCTGCAA
TAAACAAGTTAACAACAACAATTGCATTCATTTTATGTTTCAGGTTCAGGGGGAGATGTGGGAGGTTTTT
TTAAGCAAGTAAAACCTCTACAAATGTGGTAAAATCGAATTTTAACAAAATATTAACGCTTACAATTTCC
TGATGCGGTATTTTCTCCTTACGCATCTGTGCGGTATTTCACACCGCATACGCGGATCTGCGCAGCACCA
TGGCCTGAAATAACCTCTGAAAGAGGAACTTGGTTAGGTACCTTCTGAGGCGGAAAGAACCAGCTGTGGA
ATGTGTGTCAGTTAGGGTGTGGAAAGTCCCCAGGCTCCCCAGCAGGCAGAAGTATGCAAAGCATGCATCT
CAATTAGTCAGCAACCAGGTGTGGAAAGTCCCCAGGCTCCCCAGCAGGCAGAAGTATGCAAAGCATGCAT
CTCAATTAGTCAGCAACCATAGTCCCGCCCCTAACTCCGCCCATCCCGCCCCTAACTCCGCCCAGTTCCG
CCCATTCTCCGCCCCATGGCTGACTAATTTTTTTTATTTATGCAGAGGCCGAGGCCGCCTCGGCCTCTGA
GCTATTCCAGAAGTAGTGAGGAGGCTTTTTTGGAGGCCTAGGCTTTTGCAAAAAGCTTAATTAACTGTTG
ACAATTAATCATCGGCATAGTATATCGGCATAGTATAATACGACAAGGTGAGGAACTAAACCCAGGAGGC
AGATCATGATTGAACAAGATGGATTGCACGCAGGTTCTCCGGCCGCTTGGGTGGAGAGGCTATTCGGCTA
TGACTGGGCACAACAGACAATCGGCTGCTCTGATGCCGCCGTGTTCCGGCTGTCAGCGCAGGGGCGCCCG
GTTCTTTTTGTCAAGACCGACCTGTCCGGTGCCCTGAATGAACTGCAGGACGAGGCAGCGCGGCTATCGT
GGCTGGCCACGACGGGCGTTCCTTGCGCAGCTGTGCTCGACGTTGTCACTGAAGCGGGAAGGGACTGGCT
GCTATTGGGCGAAGTGCCGGGGCAGGATCTCCTGTCATCTCACCTTGCTCCTGCCGAGAAAGTATCCATC
ATGGCTGATGCAATGCGGCGGCTGCATACGCTTGATCCGGCTACCTGCCCATTCGACCACCAAGCGAAAC
ATCGCATCGAGCGAGCACGTACTCGGATGGAAGCCGGTCTTGTCGATCAGGATGATCTGGACGAAGAGCA
TCAGGGGCTCGCGCCAGCCGAACTGTTCGCCAGGCTCAAGGCGCGCATGCCCGACGGCGAGGATCTCGTC
GTGACCCATGGCGATGCCTGCTTGCCGAATATCATGGTGGAAAATGGCCGCTTTTCTGGATTCATCGACT
GTGGCCGGCTGGGTGTGGCGGACCGCTATCAGGACATAGCGTTGGCTACCCGTGATATTGCTGAAGAGCT
TGGCGGCGAATGGGCTGACCGCTTCCTCGTGCTTTACGGTATCGCCGCTCCCGATTCGCAGCGCATCGCC
TTCTATCGCCTTCTTGACGAGTTCTTCTGAGCGGGACTCTGGGGTTCGAAATGACCGACCAAGCGACGCC
CAACCTGCCATCACGATGGCCGCAATAAAATATCTTTATTTTCATTACATCTGTGTGTTGGTTTTTTGTG
TGAATCGATAGCGATAAGGATCCGCTCATGCGATGATAAGCTGTCAAACATGAGAATTACAACTTATATC
GTATGGGGCTGACTTCAGGTGCTACATTTGAAGAGATAAATTGCACTGAAATCTAGAAATATTTTATCTG
ATTAATAAGATGATCTTCTTGAGATCGTTTTGGTCTGCGCGTAATCTCTTGCTCTGAAAACGAAAAAACC
GCCTTGCAGGGCGGTTTTTCGAAGGTTCTCTGAGCTACCAACTCTTTGAACCGAGGTAACTGGCTTGGAG
GAGCGCAGTCACCAAAACTTGTCCTTTCAGTTTAGCCTTAACCGGCGCATGACTTCAAGACTAACTCCTC
TAAATCAATTACCAGTGGCTGCTGCCAGTGGTGCTTTTGCATGTCTTTCCGGGTTGGACTCAAGACGATA
GTTACCGGATAAGGCGCAGCGGTCGGACTGAACGGGGGGTTCGTGCATACAGTCCAGCTTGGAGCGAACT
GCCTACCCGGAACTGAGTGTCAGGCGTGGAATGAGACAAACGCGGCCATAACAGCGGAATGACACCGGTA
AACCGAAAGGCAGGAACAGGAGAGCGCACGAGGGAGCCGCCAGGGGGAAACGCCTGGTATCTTTATAGTC
CTGTCGGGTTTCGCCACCACTGATTTGAGCGTCAGATTTCGTGATGCTTGTCAGGGGGGCGGAGCCTATG
GAAAAACGGCTTTGCCGCGGCCCTCTCACTTCCCTGTTAAGTATCTTCCTGGCATCTTCCAGGAAATCTC
CGCCCCGTTCGTAAGCCATTTCCGCTCGCCGCAGTCGAACGACCGAGCGTAGCGAGTCAGTGAGCGAGGA
AGCGGAATATATCCTGTATCACATATTCTGCTGACGCACCGGTGCAGCCTTTTTTCTCCTGCCACATGAA
GCACTTCACTGACACCCTCATCAGTGCCAACATAGTAAGCCAGTATACACTCCGCTAGCGCTGATGTCCG
GCGGTGCTTTTGCCGTTACGCACCACCCCGTCATGAGATTACGCGTTTTAGCGGTGCGTACAATTAAGGG
ATTATGGTAAATCCACTTACTGTCTGCCCTCGTAGCCATCGAGATAAACCGCAGTACTCCGGCCACGATG
CGTCCGGCGTAGAGGATCGAGATCT
